Addgene plasmid #220979: pLenti6.3-CjCas9-BlastR
Purpose: Expresses human codon-optimized CjCas9
Depositing lab: Hyongbum Kim. Depositing organization: Yonsei University Health System. Publication: Massively parallel evaluation and computational prediction of the activities and specificities of 17 small Cas9s. Seo SY, Min S, Lee S, Seo JH, Park J, Kim HK, Song M, Baek D, Cho SR, Kim HH. Nat Methods. 2023 Jul;20(7):999-1009. doi: 10.1038/s41592-023-01875-2. Epub 2023 May 15. PubMed 37188955.
Backbone
  Vector backbone: pLenti6
  Backbone manufacturer: Invitrogen
  Vector type: Mammalian Expression, Lentiviral, CRISPR
  Selectable markers: Blasticidin
Growth in bacteria
  Bacterial resistance: Ampicillin, 100 μg/mL
  Growth temperature: 37°C
  Growth strain: NEB Stable
  Copy number: Unknown
Gene/Insert
  Gene/Insert name: CjCas9
Terms and licenses: Academic/Nonprofit Terms; Industry Terms: Not Available to Industry
How to cite: pLenti6.3-CjCas9-BlastR was a gift from Hyongbum Kim (Addgene plasmid # 220979 ; http://n2t.net/addgene:220979 ; RRID:Addgene_220979)
