[The description below was written by a language model from this plasmid's Addgene catalogue record and pLannotate feature annotations shown in this document.]
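Description:
pLenti6.3-CjCas9-BlastR is a 10.1 kb third-generation-style, self-inactivating HIV-1 lentiviral transfer plasmid built on the pLenti6 backbone for expressing a human codon-optimized Campylobacter jejuni Cas9 (CjCas9), one of the compact Cas9 orthologues, in mammalian cells. In bacteria it is maintained through a high-copy ColE1/pUC-type origin and selected with ampicillin via the β-lactamase gene. An f1 origin and remnants of a pBluescript-type cloning region (lac promoter/operator, lacZα fragment, T3 and T7 promoters) are also present in the backbone.

The viral portion begins with an RSV promoter fused to a truncated 5' LTR, which drives Tat-independent transcription of the genomic RNA in packaging cells. It is followed by the Ψ packaging signal with a gag fragment and the Rev response element for Rev-dependent nuclear export. The annotation does not list a cPPT element. Inside the provirus, the CMV immediate-early enhancer and promoter drive the CjCas9 coding sequence, and the blasticidin S deaminase gene lies about 120 bp downstream on the same strand with no separate annotated promoter. This suggests co-expression from the same transcript through a linker such as a 2A peptide, but the record does not identify the intervening element, nor any nuclear localization signals or epitope tags. A WPRE enhances transcript stability and expression, and the ΔU3 3' LTR renders the integrated provirus self-inactivating, with an SV40 polyadenylation signal and SV40 origin lying outside the LTR.

No guide RNA cassette is annotated, so the sgRNA must be supplied separately. The vector suits generating blasticidin-selected cell lines stably expressing CjCas9, consistent with its origin in a large-scale comparison of the activities and specificities of small Cas9 nucleases.
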