Features (pLannotate 1.2.2; 29 found; start..end, strand, type, name):
      3..229     +  promoter       RSV promoter: Rous sarcoma virus enhancer/promoter
    230..410     +  LTR            5' LTR (truncated): truncated 5' long terminal repeat (LTR) from HIV-1
    457..582     +  misc_feature   HIV-1 Ψ: packaging signal of human immunodeficiency virus type 1
    566..904     +  CDS            HIV-1 gag (fragment): gag protein from human immunodeficiency virus 1; gag
   1079..1312    +  misc_feature   RRE: The Rev response element (RRE) of HIV-1 allows for Rev-dependent mRNA export from the nucleus to the cytoplasm.
   1689..1789    +  CDS            Rev (fragment): human immunodeficiency virus 1 (HIV-1) Rev protein; rev; enhances nuclear export of unspliced and incompletely spliced viral mRNAs
   1790..1810    -  misc_feature   MCS (fragment): pBluescript multiple cloning site
   1820..2123    +  enhancer       CMV enhancer: human cytomegalovirus immediate early enhancer
   2124..2327    +  promoter       CMV promoter: human cytomegalovirus (CMV) immediate early promoter
   2399..2417    +  promoter       T7 promoter: promoter for bacteriophage T7 RNA polymerase
   2482..5430    +  CDS            cas9: CAS9_CAMJE - Experimental evidence at protein level: Swiss-Prot protein existence level 1. CRISPR (clustered regularly interspaced short palindromic repeat) is an adaptive immune system that provides protection against mobile genetic elements (viruses, transposable elements and conjugative plasmids). CRISPR clusters contain spacers, sequences complementary to antecedent mobile elements, and target invading nucleic acids. CRISPR clusters are transcribed and processed into CRISPR RNA (crRNA). In type II CRISPR systems correct processing of pre-crRNA requires a trans- encoded small RNA (tracrRNA)
   5554..5952    +  CDS            BSD: blasticidin S deaminase; Aspergillus terreus BSD; confers resistance to blasticidin
   5953..5974    +  misc_feature   MCS (fragment): pBluescript multiple cloning site
   5977..6565    +  misc_feature   WPRE: woodchuck hepatitis virus posttranscriptional regulatory element
   6560..6634    +  CDS            nef (fragment): NEF_HV1Z2 - Experimental evidence at protein level: Swiss-Prot protein existence level 1. Extracellular Nef protein targets CD4(+) T-lymphocytes for apoptosis by interacting with CXCR4 surface receptors. From Human immunodeficiency virus type 1 group M subtype D (isolate Z2/CDC-Z34) (HIV-1).
   6636..6869    +  LTR            3' LTR (ΔU3): self-inactivating 3' long terminal repeat (LTR) from HIV-1
   6941..7062    +  polyA_signal   SV40 poly(A) signal: SV40 polyadenylation signal
   7102..7237    +  rep_origin     SV40 ori: SV40 origin of replication
   7258..7276    -  promoter       T7 promoter: promoter for bacteriophage T7 RNA polymerase
   7284..7439    +  CDS            lacZα (fragment): LacZα fragment of β-galactosidase; lacZ fragment
   7444..7872    +  rep_origin     f1 ori (sequence partly withheld): f1 bacteriophage origin of replication; arrow indicates direction of (+) strand synthesis
   7925..8029    +  promoter       AmpR promoter: bla
   8030..8890    +  CDS            AmpR: β-lactamase; bla; confers resistance to ampicillin, carbenicillin, and related antibiotics
   9061..9649    +  rep_origin     ori: high-copy-number ColE1/pMB1/pBR322/pUC origin of replication
   9832..9924    +  CDS            lacI (fragment): lac repressor; lacI; The lac repressor binds to the lac operator to inhibit transcription in E. coli. This inhibition can be relieved by adding lactose or isopropyl-β-D-thiogalactopyranoside (IPTG).
   9937..9958    +  protein_bind   CAP binding site: CAP binding activates transcription in the presence of cAMP. E. coli catabolite activator protein
   9973..10003   +  promoter       lac promoter: promoter for the E. coli lac operon
  10011..10027   +  protein_bind   lac operator: The lac repressor binds to the lac operator to inhibit transcription in E. coli. This inhibition can be relieved by adding lactose or isopropyl-β-D-thiogalactopyranoside (IPTG). lac repressor encoded by lacI
  10072..10090   +  promoter       T3 promoter: promoter for bacteriophage T3 RNA polymerase
>Addgene plasmid #220979 | pLenti6.3-CjCas9-BlastR | addgene full sequence | sequence record 441845 | Addgene NGS Result
AATGTAGTCTTATGCAATACTCTTGTAGTCTTGCAACATGGTAACGATGAGTTAGCAACATGCCTTACAA
GGAGAGAAAAAGCACCGTGCATGCCGATTGGTGGAAGTAAGGTGGTACGATCGTGCCTTATTAGGAAGGC
AACAGACGGGTCTGACATGGATTGGACGAACCACTGAATTGCCGCATTGCAGAGATATTGTATTTAAGTG
CCTAGCTCGATACATAAACGGGTCTCTCTGGTTAGACCAGATCTGAGCCTGGGAGCTCTCTGGCTAACTA
GGGAACCCACTGCTTAAGCCTCAATAAAGCTTGCCTTGAGTGCTTCAAGTAGTGTGTGCCCGTCTGTTGT
GTGACTCTGGTAACTAGAGATCCCTCAGACCCTTTTAGTCAGTGTGGAAAATCTCTAGCAGTGGCGCCCG
AACAGGGACTTGAAAGCGAAAGGGAAACCAGAGGAGCTCTCTCGACGCAGGACTCGGCTTGCTGAAGCGC
GCACGGCAAGAGGCGAGGGGCGGCGACTGGTGAGTACGCCAAAAATTTTGACTAGCGGAGGCTAGAAGGA
GAGAGATGGGTGCGAGAGCGTCAGTATTAAGCGGGGGAGAATTAGATCGCGATGGGAAAAAATTCGGTTA
AGGCCAGGGGGAAAGAAAAAATATAAATTAAAACATATAGTATGGGCAAGCAGGGAGCTAGAACGATTCG
CAGTTAATCCTGGCCTGTTAGAAACATCAGAAGGCTGTAGACAAATACTGGGACAGCTACAACCATCCCT
TCAGACAGGATCAGAAGAACTTAGATCATTATATAATACAGTAGCAACCCTCTATTGTGTGCATCAAAGG
ATAGAGATAAAAGACACCAAGGAAGCTTTAGACAAGATAGAGGAAGAGCAAAACAAAAGTAAGACCACCG
CACAGCAAGCGGCCGGCCGCTGATCTTCAGACCTGGAGGAGGAGATATGAGGGACAATTGGAGAAGTGAA
TTATATAAATATAAAGTAGTAAAAATTGAACCATTAGGAGTAGCACCCACCAAGGCAAAGAGAAGAGTGG
TGCAGAGAGAAAAAAGAGCAGTGGGAATAGGAGCTTTGTTCCTTGGGTTCTTGGGAGCAGCAGGAAGCAC
TATGGGCGCAGCGTCAATGACGCTGACGGTACAGGCCAGACAATTATTGTCTGGTATAGTGCAGCAGCAG
AACAATTTGCTGAGGGCTATTGAGGCGCAACAGCATCTGTTGCAACTCACAGTCTGGGGCATCAAGCAGC
TCCAGGCAAGAATCCTGGCTGTGGAAAGATACCTAAAGGATCAACAGCTCCTGGGGATTTGGGGTTGCTC
TGGAAAACTCATTTGCACCACTGCTGTGCCTTGGAATGCTAGTTGGAGTAATAAATCTCTGGAACAGATT
TGGAATCACACGACCTGGATGGAGTGGGACAGAGAAATTAACAATTACACAAGCTTAATACACTCCTTAA
TTGAAGAATCGCAAAACCAGCAAGAAAAGAATGAACAAGAATTATTGGAATTAGATAAATGGGCAAGTTT
GTGGAATTGGTTTAACATAACAAATTGGCTGTGGTATATAAAATTATTCATAATGATAGTAGGAGGCTTG
GTAGGTTTAAGAATAGTTTTTGCTGTACTTTCTATAGTGAATAGAGTTAGGCAGGGATATTCACCATTAT
CGTTTCAGACCCACCTCCCAACCCCGAGGGGACCCGACAGGCCCGAAGGAATAGAAGAAGAAGGTGGAGA
GAGAGACAGAGACAGATCCATTCGATTAGTGAACGGATCTCGACGGTATCGATAAGCTTGGGAGTTCCGC
GTTACATAACTTACGGTAAATGGCCCGCCTGGCTGACCGCCCAACGACCCCCGCCCATTGACGTCAATAA
TGACGTATGTTCCCATAGTAACGCCAATAGGGACTTTCCATTGACGTCAATGGGTGGAGTATTTACGGTA
AACTGCCCACTTGGCAGTACATCAAGTGTATCATATGCCAAGTACGCCCCCTATTGACGTCAATGACGGT
AAATGGCCCGCCTGGCATTATGCCCAGTACATGACCTTATGGGACTTTCCTACTTGGCAGTACATCTACG
TATTAGTCATCGCTATTACCATGGTGATGCGGTTTTGGCAGTACATCAATGGGCGTGGATAGCGGTTTGA
CTCACGGGGATTTCCAAGTCTCCACCCCATTGACGTCAATGGGAGTTTGTTTTGGCACCAAAATCAACGG
GACTTTCCAAAATGTCGTAACAACTCCGCCCCATTGACGCAAATGGGCGGTAGGCGTGTACGGTGGGAGG
TCTATATAAGCAGAGCTCGTTTAGTGAACCGTCAGATCGCCTGGAGACGCCATCCACGCTGTTTTGACCT
CCATAGAAGACACCGACTTAATACGACTCACTATAGGGAGAGCCGCCACCATGGCACCGAAGAAGAAGCG
TAAAGTCGGAATCCACGGAGTTCCTGCGGCAGCCAGAATCCTGGCCTTTGACATCGGCATCAGCTCCATC
GGCTGGGCCTTCAGCGAGAACGACGAGCTGAAGGATTGCGGCGTGAGAATCTTCACCAAGGTGGAGAATC
CTAAGACAGGCGAGTCTCTGGCCCTGCCACGGAGACTGGCCCGGAGCGCCAGGAAGCGCCTGGCCAGGCG
CAAGGCAAGACTGAACCACCTGAAGCACCTGATCGCCAACGAGTTTAAGCTGAATTACGAGGACTATCAG
TCTTTCGATGAGAGCCTGGCCAAGGCCTACAAGGGCAGCCTGATCTCCCCTTATGAGCTGCGGTTTAGAG
CCCTGAACGAGCTGCTGAGCAAGCAGGACTTCGCCAGAGTGATCCTGCACATCGCCAAGCGGAGAGGCTA
CGACGACATCAAGAACAGCGACGATAAGGAGAAGGGCGCCATCCTGAAGGCCATCAAGCAGAACGAGGAG
AAGCTGGCCAATTACCAGTCCGTGGGCGAGTACCTGTATAAGGAGTATTTTCAGAAGTTCAAGGAGAACT
CTAAGGAGTTTACCAACGTGCGGAATAAGAAGGAGTCCTACGAGAGATGCATCGCCCAGTCTTTTCTGAA
GGATGAGCTGAAGCTGATCTTCAAGAAGCAGAGGGAGTTCGGCTTTTCCTTCTCTAAGAAGTTCGAGGAG
GAGGTGCTGTCCGTGGCCTTTTATAAGCGCGCCCTGAAGGACTTCAGCCACCTGGTGGGCAACTGTTCCT
TCTTTACCGATGAGAAGAGGGCCCCCAAGAACAGCCCTCTGGCCTTTATGTTCGTGGCCCTGACACGCAT
CATCAACCTGCTGAACAATCTGAAGAATACCGAGGGCATCCTGTACACAAAGGACGATCTGAACGCCCTG
CTGAATGAGGTGCTGAAGAACGGCACCCTGACATACAAGCAGACCAAGAAGCTGCTGGGCCTGAGCGACG
ATTATGAGTTTAAGGGCGAGAAGGGCACATACTTTATCGAGTTCAAGAAGTATAAGGAGTTCATCAAGGC
CCTGGGCGAGCACAACCTGTCCCAGGACGATCTGAATGAGATCGCCAAGGACATCACCCTGATCAAGGAT
GAGATCAAGCTGAAGAAGGCCCTGGCCAAGTACGACCTGAACCAGAATCAGATCGATAGCCTGTCCAAGC
TGGAGTTTAAGGACCACCTGAACATCAGCTTCAAGGCCCTGAAGCTGGTGACACCCCTGATGCTGGAGGG
CAAGAAGTATGATGAGGCCTGTAACGAGCTGAATCTGAAGGTGGCCATCAATGAGGACAAGAAGGATTTT
CTGCCAGCCTTCAACGAGACCTACTATAAGGACGAGGTGACAAATCCCGTGGTGCTGAGGGCCATCAAGG
AGTACCGCAAGGTGCTGAACGCCCTGCTGAAGAAGTATGGCAAGGTGCACAAGATCAACATCGAGCTGGC
CAGGGAGGTCGGCAAGAATCACTCTCAGCGCGCCAAGATCGAGAAGGAGCAGAACGAGAATTACAAGGCC
AAGAAGGATGCCGAGCTGGAGTGCGAGAAGCTGGGCCTGAAGATCAACTCCAAGAATATCCTGAAGCTGA
GGCTGTTTAAGGAGCAGAAGGAGTTCTGTGCCTACTCTGGCGAGAAGATCAAGATCAGCGACCTGCAGGA
TGAGAAGATGCTGGAGATCGACCACATCTACCCCTATTCTCGCAGCTTTGACGATTCTTATATGAACAAG
GTGCTGGTGTTCACCAAGCAGAACCAGGAGAAGCTGAATCAGACACCTTTTGAGGCCTTCGGCAACGATA
GCGCCAAGTGGCAGAAGATCGAGGTGCTGGCCAAGAATCTGCCAACCAAGAAGCAGAAGAGAATCCTGGA
CAAGAACTACAAGGATAAGGAGCAGAAGAACTTCAAGGACAGAAACCTGAATGATACCCGGTATATCGCC
AGACTGGTGCTGAATTACACAAAGGACTATCTGGATTTCCTGCCTCTGTCCGACGATGAGAACACCAAGC
TGAATGACACACAGAAGGGCTCTAAGGTGCACGTGGAGGCCAAGAGCGGAATGCTGACCTCCGCCCTGAG
GCACACATGGGGCTTCAGCGCCAAGGACAGAAACAATCACCTGCACCACGCCATCGATGCCGTGATCATC
GCCTACGCCAACAATTCCATCGTGAAGGCCTTTTCTGACTTCAAGAAGGAGCAGGAGTCCAACTCTGCCG
AGCTGTACGCCAAGAAGATCAGCGAGCTGGATTATAAGAATAAGAGGAAGTTCTTTGAGCCATTTTCCGG
CTTCCGCCAGAAGGTGCTGGACAAGATCGATGAGATTTTCGTGAGCAAGCCAGAGAGGAAGAAGCCATCC
GGCGCCCTGCACGAGGAGACCTTTCGCAAGGAGGAGGAGTTCTACCAGTCCTATGGCGGCAAGGAGGGCG
TGCTGAAGGCCCTGGAGCTGGGCAAGATCCGGAAGGTGAACGGCAAGATCGTGAAGAATGGCGACATGTT
TAGAGTGGACATCTTCAAGCACAAGAAGACCAACAAGTTTTACGCCGTGCCCATCTATACAATGGACTTC
GCCCTGAAGGTGCTGCCTAATAAGGCCGTGGCCAGGAGCAAGAAGGGCGAGATCAAGGACTGGATTCTGA
TGGATGAGAACTACGAGTTTTGCTTCTCTCTGTATAAGGACAGCCTGATCCTGATCCAGACCAAGGATAT
GCAGGAGCCCGAGTTCGTGTACTATAATGCCTTCACCTCTAGCACAGTGTCCCTGATCGTGTCTAAGCAC
GACAACAAGTTTGAGACACTGTCCAAGAATCAGAAGATCCTGTTCAAGAACGCCAATGAGAAGGAAGTGA
TCGCCAAGTCTATCGGCATCCAGAACCTGAAGGTGTTCGAGAAGTACATCGTGAGCGCCCTGGGAGAGGT
GACCAAGGCCGAGTTTAGGCAGCGCGAGGATTTCAAGAAGGGATCCCCCAAGAAGAAGAGGAAAGTCTCG
AGCGATTACAAAGACGATGACGATAAGGGCAGCGGCGCAACAAACTTCTCTCTGCTGAAACAAGCCGGAG
ATGTCGAAGAGAATCCTGGACCGATGGCCAAGCCTTTGTCTCAAGAAGAATCCACCCTCATTGAAAGAGC
AACGGCTACAATCAACAGCATCCCCATCTCTGAAGACTACAGCGTCGCCAGCGCAGCTCTCTCTAGCGAC
GGCCGCATCTTCACTGGTGTCAATGTATATCATTTTACTGGGGGACCTTGTGCAGAACTCGTGGTGCTGG
GCACTGCTGCTGCTGCGGCAGCTGGCAACCTGACTTGTATCGTCGCGATCGGAAATGAGAACAGGGGCAT
CTTGAGCCCCTGCGGACGGTGCCGACAGGTGCTTCTCGATCTGCATCCTGGGATCAAAGCCATAGTGAAG
GACAGTGATGGACAGCCGACGGCAGTTGGGATTCGTGAATTGCTGCCCTCTGGTTATGTGTGGGAGGGCT
AAGAATTCGATATCAAGCTTATCGGTAATCAACCTCTGGATTACAAAATTTGTGAAAGATTGACTGGTAT
TCTTAACTATGTTGCTCCTTTTACGCTATGTGGATACGCTGCTTTAATGCCTTTGTATCATGCTATTGCT
TCCCGTATGGCTTTCATTTTCTCCTCCTTGTATAAATCCTGGTTGCTGTCTCTTTATGAGGAGTTGTGGC
CCGTTGTCAGGCAACGTGGCGTGGTGTGCACTGTGTTTGCTGACGCAACCCCCACTGGTTGGGGCATTGC
CACCACCTGTCAGCTCCTTTCCGGGACTTTCGCTTTCCCCCTCCCTATTGCCACGGCGGAACTCATCGCC
GCCTGCCTTGCCCGCTGCTGGACAGGGGCTCGGCTGTTGGGCACTGACAATTCCGTGGTGTTGTCGGGGA
AATCATCGTCCTTTCCTTGGCTGCTCGCCTGTGTTGCCACCTGGATTCTGCGCGGGACGTCCTTCTGCTA
CGTCCCTTCGGCCCTCAATCCAGCGGACCTTCCTTCCCGCGGCCTGCTGCCGGCTCTGCGGCCTCTTCCG
CGTCTTCGCCTTCGCCCTCAGACGAGTCGGATCTCCCTTTGGGCCGCCTCCCCGCATCGCTTTAAGACCA
ATGACTTACAAGGCAGCTGTAGATCTTAGCCACTTTTTAAAAGAAAAGGGGGGACTGGAAGGGCTAATTC
ACTCCCAACGAAGACAAGATCTGCTTTTTGCTTGTACTGGGTCTCTCTGGTTAGACCAGATCTGAGCCTG
GGAGCTCTCTGGCTAACTAGGGAACCCACTGCTTAAGCCTCAATAAAGCTTGCCTTGAGTGCTTCAAGTA
GTGTGTGCCCGTCTGTTGTGTGACTCTGGTAACTAGAGATCCCTCAGACCCTTTTAGTCAGTGTGGAAAA
TCTCTAGCAGTAGTAGTTCATGTCATCTTATTATTCAGTATTTATAACTTGCAAAGAAATGAATATCAGA
GAGTGAGAGGAACTTGTTTATTGCAGCTTATAATGGTTACAAATAAAGCAATAGCATCACAAATTTCACA
AATAAAGCATTTTTTTCACTGCATTCTAGTTGTGGTTTGTCCAAACTCATCAATGTATCTTATCATGTCT
GGCTCTAGCTATCCCGCCCCTAACTCCGCCCATCCCGCCCCTAACTCCGCCCAGTTCCGCCCATTCTCCG
CCCCATGGCTGACTAATTTTTTTTATTTATGCAGAGGCCGAGGCCGCCTCGGCCTCTGAGCTATTCCAGA
AGTAGTGAGGAGGCTTTTTTGGAGGCCTAGGGACGTACCCAATTCGCCCTATAGTGAGTCGTATTACGCG
CGCTCACTGGCCGTCGTTTTACAACGTCGTGACTGGGAAAACCCTGGCGTTACCCAACTTAATCGCCTTG
CAGCACATCCCCCTTTCGCCAGCTGGCGTAATAGCGAAGAGGCCCGCACCGATCGCCCTTCCCAACAGTT
GCGCAGCCTGAATGGCGAATGGG
[124 nt withheld, positions 7444-7567]
C
[91 nt withheld, positions 7569-7659]
A
[49 nt withheld, positions 7661-7709]
CCTTTGACGTTGGAGTCCACGTTCTTT
[37 nt withheld, positions 7737-7773]
ACCCTATCTCGGTCTATTCTTTTGATTTATAAGGGATTTTGCCGATTTCGGCCTATTGGTTAAAAAATGA
GCTGATTTAACAAAAATTTAACGCGAATTTTAACAAAATATTAACGCTTACAATTTAGGTGGCACTTTTC
GGGGAAATGTGCGCGGAACCCCTATTTGTTTATTTTTCTAAATACATTCAAATATGTATCCGCTCATGAG
ACAATAACCCTGATAAATGCTTCAATAATATTGAAAAAGGAAGAGTATGAGTATTCAACATTTCCGTGTC
GCCCTTATTCCCTTTTTTGCGGCATTTTGCCTTCCTGTTTTTGCTCACCCAGAAACGCTGGTGAAAGTAA
AAGATGCTGAAGATCAGTTGGGTGCACGAGTGGGTTACATCGAACTGGATCTCAACAGCGGTAAGATCCT
TGAGAGTTTTCGCCCCGAAGAACGTTTTCCAATGATGAGCACTTTTAAAGTTCTGCTATGTGGCGCGGTA
TTATCCCGTATTGACGCCGGGCAAGAGCAACTCGGTCGCCGCATACACTATTCTCAGAATGACTTGGTTG
AGTACTCACCAGTCACAGAAAAGCATCTTACGGATGGCATGACAGTAAGAGAATTATGCAGTGCTGCCAT
AACCATGAGTGATAACACTGCGGCCAACTTACTTCTGACAACGATCGGAGGACCGAAGGAGCTAACCGCT
TTTTTGCACAACATGGGGGATCATGTAACTCGCCTTGATCGTTGGGAACCGGAGCTGAATGAAGCCATAC
CAAACGACGAGCGTGACACCACGATGCCTGTAGCAATGGCAACAACGTTGCGCAAACTATTAACTGGCGA
ACTACTTACTCTAGCTTCCCGGCAACAATTAATAGACTGGATGGAGGCGGATAAAGTTGCAGGACCACTT
CTGCGCTCGGCCCTTCCGGCTGGCTGGTTTATTGCTGATAAATCTGGAGCCGGTGAGCGTGGGTCTCGCG
GTATCATTGCAGCACTGGGGCCAGATGGTAAGCCCTCCCGTATCGTAGTTATCTACACGACGGGGAGTCA
GGCAACTATGGATGAACGAAATAGACAGATCGCTGAGATAGGTGCCTCACTGATTAAGCATTGGTAACTG
TCAGACCAAGTTTACTCATATATACTTTAGATTGATTTAAAACTTCATTTTTAATTTAAAAGGATCTAGG
TGAAGATCCTTTTTGATAATCTCATGACCAAAATCCCTTAACGTGAGTTTTCGTTCCACTGAGCGTCAGA
CCCCGTAGAAAAGATCAAAGGATCTTCTTGAGATCCTTTTTTTCTGCGCGTAATCTGCTGCTTGCAAACA
AAAAAACCACCGCTACCAGCGGTGGTTTGTTTGCCGGATCAAGAGCTACCAACTCTTTTTCCGAAGGTAA
CTGGCTTCAGCAGAGCGCAGATACCAAATACTGTTCTTCTAGTGTAGCCGTAGTTAGGCCACCACTTCAA
GAACTCTGTAGCACCGCCTACATACCTCGCTCTGCTAATCCTGTTACCAGTGGCTGCTGCCAGTGGCGAT
AAGTCGTGTCTTACCGGGTTGGACTCAAGACGATAGTTACCGGATAAGGCGCAGCGGTCGGGCTGAACGG
GGGGTTCGTGCACACAGCCCAGCTTGGAGCGAACGACCTACACCGAACTGAGATACCTACAGCGTGAGCT
ATGAGAAAGCGCCACGCTTCCCGAAGGGAGAAAGGCGGACAGGTATCCGGTAAGCGGCAGGGTCGGAACA
GGAGAGCGCACGAGGGAGCTTCCAGGGGGAAACGCCTGGTATCTTTATAGTCCTGTCGGGTTTCGCCACC
TCTGACTTGAGCGTCGATTTTTGTGATGCTCGTCAGGGGGGCGGAGCCTATGGAAAAACGCCAGCAACGC
GGCCTTTTTACGGTTCCTGGCCTTTTGCTGGCCTTTTGCTCACATGTTCTTTCCTGCGTTATCCCCTGAT
TCTGTGGATAACCGTATTACCGCCTTTGAGTGAGCTGATACCGCTCGCCGCAGCCGAACGACCGAGCGCA
GCGAGTCAGTGAGCGAGGAAGCGGAAGAGCGCCCAATACGCAAACCGCCTCTCCCCGCGCGTTGGCCGAT
TCATTAATGCAGCTGGCACGACAGGTTTCCCGACTGGAAAGCGGGCAGTGAGCGCAACGCAATTAATGTG
AGTTAGCTCACTCATTAGGCACCCCAGGCTTTACACTTTATGCTTCCGGCTCGTATGTTGTGTGGAATTG
TGAGCGGATAACAATTTCACACAGGAAACAGCTATGACCATGATTACGCCAAGCGCGCAATTAACCCTCA
CTAAAGGGAACAAAAGCTGGAGCTGCAAGCTT
